Addgene plasmid #98106: CMYA5/pDEST15
Purpose: Express CMYA5 (aa 4039 – 4069) with a N-terminal GST tag in bacteria
Depositing lab: Rita Shiang. Depositing organization: Virginia Commonwealth University. Publication: A schizophrenia associated CMYA5 allele displays differential binding with desmin. Hsiung A, Naya FJ, Chen X, Shiang R. J Psychiatr Res. 2019 Apr;111:8-15. doi: 10.1016/j.jpsychires.2019.01.007. Epub 2019 Jan 10. PubMed 30658136.
Backbone
  Vector backbone: pDEST15
  Backbone manufacturer: Invitrogen
  Backbone size w/o insert (bp): 7013
  Total vector size (bp): 5561
  Vector type: Bacterial Expression
Growth in bacteria
  Bacterial resistance: Ampicillin, 100 μg/mL
  Growth temperature: 37°C
  Growth strain: DH5alpha
  Copy number: Unknown
Gene/Insert
  Gene/Insert name: CMYA5
  Species: H. sapiens (human)
  GenBank ID: NM_153610
  Entrez Gene: CMYA5 (a.k.a. C5orf10, SPRYD2, TRIM76)
  Tag / fusion protein: GST (N terminal on backbone)
  Cloning method: Gateway Cloning
  Sequencing primers: 5′ AATGTGCCTGGATGCGTTC
Terms and licenses: Academic/Nonprofit Terms; Industry Terms
How to cite: CMYA5/pDEST15 was a gift from Rita Shiang (Addgene plasmid # 98106 ; http://n2t.net/addgene:98106 ; RRID:Addgene_98106)
