[The description below was written by a language model from this plasmid's Addgene catalogue record and pLannotate feature annotations shown in this document.]
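Description:
CMYA5/pDEST15 is a bacterial expression plasmid made by Gateway recombination into the Invitrogen pDEST15 destination vector, designed to produce a short C-terminal segment of human CMYA5 (amino acids 4039–4069; also known as C5orf10, SPRYD2 or TRIM76) fused to an N-terminal glutathione S-transferase tag. The backbone is pBR322-like. It carries a ColE1/pMB1-type origin together with the bom mobility region and the rop gene, which normally holds copy number down, although the record lists copy number as unknown. Selection is by ampicillin through the β-lactamase gene and its own promoter. Two fragments of the tetracycline efflux gene and the tet promoter are annotated as backbone remnants flanking the expression cassette, so they are not expected to give a functional marker.

The expression cassette begins with a T7 promoter and the phage T7 gene 10 ribosome binding site, followed by the Schistosoma japonicum GST coding sequence. Downstream lies the attB1 site, then the small insert region bracketed by short fragments of pBluescript polylinker that were probably carried over from an earlier cloning step, then attB2 and the T7 terminator. The attB sites show that the LR reaction replaced the destination vector's selection cassette, which explains why the finished plasmid (about 5.6 kb) is smaller than the empty 7 kb backbone. The CMYA5 segment itself was not annotated in the feature table, but the interval between the att sites is consistent with a fragment of about 31 residues. Transcription depends on T7 RNA polymerase, so expression requires a host that supplies it. The GST fusion is suited to affinity purification and pull-down binding assays, and the associated publication concerns differential binding of a schizophrenia-associated CMYA5 allele to desmin. The record does not state which allele this clone carries.
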