Features (pLannotate 1.2.2; 18 found; start..end, strand, type, name):
    480..1068    +  rep_origin     ori: high-copy-number ColE1/pMB1/pBR322/pUC origin of replication
   1254..1393    -  misc_feature   bom: basis of mobility region from pBR322
   1495..1686    -  CDS            rop: Rop protein, which maintains plasmids at low copy number; rop
   1703..2083    +  CDS            YPB1_ECOLX: Protein predicted: Swiss-Prot protein existence level 4. From Escherichia coli.
   2325..3229    -  CDS            TcR (fragment): tetracycline efflux protein; tet; confers resistance to tetracycline
   3251..3269    +  promoter       T7 promoter: promoter for bacteriophage T7 RNA polymerase
   3301..3323    +  RBS            RBS: efficient ribosome binding site from bacteriophage T7 gene 10 (Olins and Rangwala, 1989)
   3331..3984    +  CDS            GST26_SCHJA: Experimental evidence at protein level: Swiss-Prot protein existence level 1. GST isoenzymes appear to play a central role in the parasite detoxification system. Other functions are also suspected including a role in increasing the solubility of haematin in the parasite gut. From Schistosoma japonicum (Blood fluke).
   4018..4042    +  protein_bind   attB1: mutant version of attB; recombination site for the Gateway® BP reaction BP Clonase™
   4054..4073    +  misc_feature   MCS (fragment): pBluescript multiple cloning site
   4208..4237    +  misc_feature   MCS (fragment): pBluescript multiple cloning site
   4246..4270    -  protein_bind   attB2: mutant version of attB; recombination site for the Gateway® BP reaction BP Clonase™
   4291..4340    +  CDS            SET1 (fragment): solubility-enhancement tag derived from T7 phage gene 10B
   4348..4395    +  terminator     T7 terminator: transcription terminator for bacteriophage T7 RNA polymerase
   4421..4713    -  CDS            TcR (fragment): tetracycline efflux protein; tet; confers resistance to tetracycline
   4761..4789    -  promoter       tet promoter: E. coli promoter for tetracycline efflux protein gene
   4902..5006    +  promoter       AmpR promoter: bla
   5007..309     +  CDS            AmpR (across the origin): β-lactamase; bla; confers resistance to ampicillin, carbenicillin, and related antibiotics
>Addgene plasmid #98106 | CMYA5/pDEST15 | addgene full sequence | sequence record 191153 | Addgene NGS Result
GCAACAACGTTGCGCAAACTATTAACTGGCGAACTACTTACTCTAGCTTCCCGGCAACAATTAATAGACT
GGATGGAGGCGGATAAAGTTGCAGGACCACTTCTGCGCTCGGCCCTTCCGGCTGGCTGGTTTATTGCTGA
TAAATCTGGAGCCGGTGAGCGTGGGTCTCGCGGTATCATTGCAGCACTGGGGCCAGATGGTAAGCCCTCC
CGTATCGTAGTTATCTACACGACGGGGAGTCAGGCAACTATGGATGAACGAAATAGACAGATCGCTGAGA
TAGGTGCCTCACTGATTAAGCATTGGTAACTGTCAGACCAAGTTTACTCATATATACTTTAGATTGATTT
AAAACTTCATTTTTAATTTAAAAGGATCTAGGTGAAGATCCTTTTTGATAATCTCATGACCAAAATCCCT
TAACGTGAGTTTTCGTTCCACTGAGCGTCAGACCCCGTAGAAAAGATCAAAGGATCTTCTTGAGATCCTT
TTTTTCTGCGCGTAATCTGCTGCTTGCAAACAAAAAAACCACCGCTACCAGCGGTGGTTTGTTTGCCGGA
TCAAGAGCTACCAACTCTTTTTCCGAAGGTAACTGGCTTCAGCAGAGCGCAGATACCAAATACTGTCCTT
CTAGTGTAGCCGTAGTTAGGCCACCACTTCAAGAACTCTGTAGCACCGCCTACATACCTCGCTCTGCTAA
TCCTGTTACCAGTGGCTGCTGCCAGTGGCGATAAGTCGTGTCTTACCGGGTTGGACTCAAGACGATAGTT
ACCGGATAAGGCGCAGCGGTCGGGCTGAACGGGGGGTTCGTGCACACAGCCCAGCTTGGAGCGAACGACC
TACACCGAACTGAGATACCTACAGCGTGAGCTATGAGAAAGCGCCACGCTTCCCGAAGGGAGAAAGGCGG
ACAGGTATCCGGTAAGCGGCAGGGTCGGAACAGGAGAGCGCACGAGGGAGCTTCCAGGGGGAAACGCCTG
GTATCTTTATAGTCCTGTCGGGTTTCGCCACCTCTGACTTGAGCGTCGATTTTTGTGATGCTCGTCAGGG
GGGCGGAGCCTATGGAAAAACGCCAGCAACGCGGCCTTTTTACGGTTCCTGGCCTTTTGCTGGCCTTTTG
CTCACATGTTCTTTCCTGCGTTATCCCCTGATTCTGTGGATAACCGTATTACCGCCTTTGAGTGAGCTGA
TACCGCTCGCCGCAGCCGAACGACCGAGCGCAGCGAGTCAGTGAGCGAGGAAGCGGAAGAGCGCCTGATG
CGGTATTTTCTCCTTACGCATCTGTGCGGTATTTCACACCGCAATGGTGCACTCTCAGTACAATCTGCTC
TGATGCCGCATAGTTAAGCCAGTATACACTCCGCTATCGCTACGTGACTGGGTCATGGCTGCGCCCCGAC
ACCCGCCAACACCCGCTGACGCGCCCTGACGGGCTTGTCTGCTCCCGGCATCCGCTTACAGACAAGCTGT
GACCGTCTCCGGGAGCTGCATGTGTCAGAGGTTTTCACCGTCATCACCGAAACGCGCGAGGCAGCTGCGG
TAAAGCTCATCAGCGTGGTCGTGAAGCGATTCACAGATGTCTGCCTGTTCATCCGCGTCCAGCTCGTTGA
GTTTCTCCAGAAGCGTTAATGTCTGGCTTCTGATAAAGCGGGCCATGTTAAGGGCGGTTTTTTCCTGTTT
GGTCACTGATGCCTCCGTGTAAGGGGGATTTCTGTTCATGGGGGTAATGATACCGATGAAACGAGAGAGG
ATGCTCACGATACGGGTTACTGATGATGAACATGCCCGGTTACTGGAACGTTGTGAGGGTAAACAACTGG
CGGTATGGATGCGGCGGGACCAGAGAAAAATCACTCAGGGTCAATGCCAGCGCTTCGTTAATACAGATGT
AGGTGTTCCACAGGGTAGCCAGCAGCATCCTGCGATGCAGATCCGGAACATAATGGTGCAGGGCGCTGAC
TTCCGCGTTTCCAGACTTTACGAAACACGGAAACCGAAGACCATTCATGTTGTTGCTCAGGTCGCAGACG
TTTTGCAGCAGCAGTCGCTTCACGTTCGCTCGCGTATCGGTGATTCATTCTGCTAACCAGTAAGGCAACC
CCGCCAGCCTAGCCGGGTCCTCAACGACAGGAGCACGATCATGCGCACCCGTGGCCAGGACCCAACGCTG
CCCGAGATGCGCCGCGTGCGGCTGCTGGAGATGGCGGACGCGATGGATATGTTCTGCCAAGGGTTGGTTT
GCGCATTCACAGTTCTCCGCAAGAATTGATTGGCTCCAATTCTTGGAGTGGTGAATCCGTTAGCGAGGTG
CCGCCGGCTTCCATTCAGGTCGAGGTGGCCCGGCTCCATGCACCGCGACGCAACGCGGGGAGGCAGACAA
GGTATAGGGCGGCGCCTACAATCCATGCCAACCCGTTCCATGTGCTCGCCGAGGCGGCATAAATCGCCGT
GACGATCAGCGGTCCAATGATCGAAGTTAGGCTGGTAAGAGCCGCGAGCGATCCTTGAAGCTGTCCCTGA
TGGTCGTCATCTACCTGCCTGGACAGCATGGCCTGCAACGCGGGCATCCCGATGCCGCCGGAAGCGAGAA
GAATCATAATGGGGAAGGCCATCCAGCCTCGCGTCGCGAACGCCAGCAAGACGTAGCCCAGCGCGTCGGC
CGCCATGCCGGCGATAATGGCCTGCTTCTCGCCGAAACGTTTGGTGGCGGGACCAGTGACGAAGGCTTGA
GCGAGGGCGTGCAAGATTCCGAATACCGCAAGCGACAGGCCGATCATCGTCGCGCTCCAGCGAAAGCGGT
CCTCGCCGAAAATGACCCAGAGCGCTGCCGGCACCTGTCCTACGAGTTGCATGATAAAGAAGACAGTCAT
AAGTGCGGCGACGATAGTCATGCCCCGCGCCCACCGGAAGGAGCTGACTGGGTTGAAGGCTCTCAAGGGC
ATCGGTCGATCGACGCTCTCCCTTATGCGACTCCTGCATTAGGAAGCAGCCCAGTAGTAGGTTGAGGCCG
TTGAGCACCGCCGCCGCAAGGAATGGTGCATGCAAGGAGATGGCGCCCAACAGTCCCCCGGCCACGGGGC
CTGCCACCATACCCACGCCGAAACAAGCGCTCATGAGCCCGAAGTGGCGAGCCCGATCTTCCCCATCGGT
GATGTCGGCGATATAGGCGCCAGCAACCGCACCTGTGGCGCCGGTGATGCCGGCCACGATGCGTCCGGCG
TAGAGGATCGAGATCTCGATCCCGCGAAATTAATACGACTCACTATAGGGAGACCACAACGGTTTCCCTC
TAGAAATAATTTTGTTTAACTTTAAGAAGGAGATATACATATGTCCCCTATACTAGGTTATTGGAAAATT
AAGGGCCTTGTGCAACCCACTCGACTTCTTTTGGAATATCTTGAAGAAAAATATGAAGAGCATTTGTATG
AGCGCGATGAAGGTGATAAATGGCGAAACAAAAAGTTTGAATTGGGTTTGGAGTTTCCCAATCTTCCTTA
TTATATTGATGGTGATGTTAAATTAACACAGTCTATGGCCATCATACGTTATATAGCTGACAAGCACAAC
ATGTTGGGTGGTTGTCCAAAAGAGCGTGCAGAGATTTCAATGCTTGAAGGAGCGGTTTTGGATATTAGAT
ACGGTGTTTCGAGAATTGCATATAGTAAAGACTTTGAAACTCTCAAAGTTGATTTTCTTAGCAAGCTACC
TGAAATGCTGAAAATGTTCGAAGATCGTTTATGTCATAAAACATATTTAAATGGTGATCATGTAACCCAT
CCTGACTTCATGTTGTATGACGCTCTTGATGTTGTTTTATACATGGACCCAATGTGCCTGGATGCGTTCC
CAAAATTAGTTTGTTTTAAAAAACGTATTGAAGCTATCCCACAAATTGATAAGTACTTGAAATCCAGCAA
GTATATAGCATGGCCTTTGCAGGGCTGGCAAGCCACGTTTGGTGGTGGCGACCATCCTCCAAAATCGGAT
CTGGTTCCGCGTCCATGGTCGAATCAAACAAGTTTGTACAAAAAAGCAGGCTCTTTAAAGGAACCGGGCT
GCAGGAATTCGATTGAATTCCTTGTGCCTTACAGAATCCCCATGGTTAATGAGGGTGTCCACCCTGCCTT
TGCCCTGGAGAAACCTGGAAAATGTACTTTGCACCTGGGGATAGAGCCCCCGGATTCTGTAAGGCACAAG
GAATTCAATCAAGCTTATCGATACCGTCGACCTCGAGATATCTAGACCCAGCTTTCTTGTACAAAGTGGT
TTGATTCGACCCGGGATCCGGCTGCTAACAAAGCCCGAAAGGAAGCTGAGTTGGCTGCTGCCACCGCTGA
GCAATAACTAGCATAACCCCTTGGGGCCTCTAAACGGGTCTTGAGGGGTTTTTTGCTGAAAGGAGGAACT
ATATCCGGATATCCACAGGACGGGTGTGGTCGCCATGATCGCGTAGTCGATAGTGGCTCCAAGTAGCGAA
GCGAGCAGGACTGGGCGGCGGCCAAAGCGGTCGGACAGTGCTCCGAGAACGGGTGCGCATAGAAATTGCA
TCAACGCATATAGCGCTAGCAGCACGCCATAGTGACTGGCGATGCTGTCGGAATGGACGATATCCCGCAA
GAGGCCCGGCAGTACCGGCATAACCAAGCCTATGCCTACAGCATCCAGGGTGACGGTGCCGAGGATGACG
ATGAGCGCATTGTTAGATTTCATACACGGTGCCTGACTGCGTTAGCAATTTAACTGTGATAAACTACCGC
ATTAAAGCTTATCGATGATAAGCTGTCAAACATGAGAATTCTTGAAGACGAAAGGGCCTCGTGATACGCC
TATTTTTATAGGTTAATGTCATGATAATAATGGTTTCTTAGACGTCAGGTGGCACTTTTCGGGGAAATGT
GCGCGGAACCCCTATTTGTTTATTTTTCTAAATACATTCAAATATGTATCCGCTCATGAGACAATAACCC
TGATAAATGCTTCAATAATATTGAAAAAGGAAGAGTATGAGTATTCAACATTTCCGTGTCGCCCTTATTC
CCTTTTTTGCGGCATTTTGCCTTCCTGTTTTTGCTCACCCAGAAACGCTGGTGAAAGTAAAAGATGCTGA
AGATCAGTTGGGTGCACGAGTGGGTTACATCGAACTGGATCTCAACAGCGGTAAGATCCTTGAGAGTTTT
CGCCCCGAAGAACGTTTTCCAATGATGAGCACTTTTAAAGTTCTGCTATGTGGCGCGGTATTATCCCGTG
TTGACGCCGGGCAAGAGCAACTCGGTCGCCGCATACACTATTCTCAGAATGACTTGGTTGAGTACTCACC
AGTCACAGAAAAGCATCTTACGGATGGCATGACAGTAAGAGAATTATGCAGTGCTGCCATAACCATGAGT
GATAACACTGCGGCCAACTTACTTCTGACAACGATCGGAGGACCGAAGGAGCTAACCGCTTTTTTGCACA
ACATGGGGGATCATGTAACTCGCCTTGATCGTTGGGAACCGGAGCTGAATGAAGCCATACCAAACGACGA
GCGTGACACCACGATGCCTGCAGCAATG
